Addgene plasmid #37538: GFP-Rabenosyn-5
Depositing lab: Silvia Corvera. Depositing organization: University of Massachusetts, Worcester. Publication: Rabenosyn-5 defines the fate of the transferrin receptor following clathrin-mediated endocytosis. Navaroli DM, Bellve KD, Standley C, Lifshitz LM, Cardia J, Lambright D, Leonard D, Fogarty KE, Corvera S. Proc Natl Acad Sci U S A. 2012 Feb 21;109(8):E471-80. Epub 2012 Jan 30. 10.1073/pnas.1115495109 PubMed 22308388.
Backbone
  Vector backbone: pEGFP-C1
  Backbone manufacturer: Clontech
  Backbone size w/o insert (bp): 4700
  Total vector size (bp): 7041
  Vector type: Mammalian Expression
  Selectable markers: Neomycin (select with G418)
Growth in bacteria
  Bacterial resistance: Kanamycin, 50 μg/mL
  Growth temperature: 37°C
  Growth strain: DH5alpha
  Copy number: Unknown
Gene/Insert
  Gene/Insert name: Rabenosyn5
  Species: H. sapiens (human)
  Insert size (bp): 2354
  GenBank ID: 40034008
  Entrez Gene: RBSN (a.k.a. Rabenosyn-5, ZFYVE20)
  Promoter: CMV
  Tag / fusion protein: EGFP (N terminal on backbone)
  Cloning method: Restriction Enzyme; 5′ cloning site HindIII (unknown if destroyed); 3′ cloning site XbaI (unknown if destroyed)
  Sequencing primers: 5′ EGFP-C; 3′ EGFP-N
Terms and licenses: Academic/Nonprofit Terms; Industry Terms: Not Available to Industry
Depositor comments: Designed and prepared by Deborah Leonard, Deanna Navaroli and Anil Chawla (Corvera Lab)
How to cite: GFP-Rabenosyn-5 was a gift from Silvia Corvera (Addgene plasmid # 37538 ; http://n2t.net/addgene:37538 ; RRID:Addgene_37538)
