[The description below was written by a language model from this plasmid's Addgene catalogue record and pLannotate feature annotations shown in this document.]
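Description:
GFP-Rabenosyn-5 is a mammalian expression plasmid built on the Clontech pEGFP-C1 backbone, about 7 kb in total, that produces human Rabenosyn-5 (RBSN, also called ZFYVE20) fused at its N terminus to EGFP. The roughly 2.35 kb RBSN coding sequence was inserted by restriction cloning between HindIII and XbaI in the multiple cloning site. It therefore follows the EGFP open reading frame after a short remnant of the polylinker, which serves as a linker. Transcription of the fusion is driven by the human cytomegalovirus immediate early enhancer and promoter and is terminated by the SV40 polyadenylation signal.

The plasmid replicates in E. coli from a high-copy ColE1/pUC-type origin and also carries an f1 phage origin, which permits single-stranded DNA production. A single Tn5 aminoglycoside phosphotransferase gene (NeoR/KanR) provides selection in both hosts. A bacterial bla-type promoter directs its expression for kanamycin resistance in E. coli. The adjacent SV40 enhancer/early promoter, paired with the HSV thymidine kinase polyadenylation signal, expresses it in mammalian cells for G418 selection of stable lines. The short large T antigen, ble and bGH poly(A) fragments in the annotation are partial matches to backbone sequence rather than functional elements.

Rabenosyn-5 is an endosomal FYVE-domain protein, and the associated publication concerns its role in determining the fate of the transferrin receptor after clathrin-mediated endocytosis. The construct is suited to transient or stable expression of the fluorescent fusion for imaging Rabenosyn-5 localisation and dynamics in mammalian cells.
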