Features (pLannotate 1.2.2; 15 found; start..end, strand, type, name):
     61..364     +  enhancer       CMV enhancer: human cytomegalovirus immediate early enhancer
    365..568     +  promoter       CMV promoter: human cytomegalovirus (CMV) immediate early promoter
    613..1329    +  CDS            EGFP: EGFP is a basic (constitutively fluorescent) green fluorescent protein published in 1996, derived from Aequorea victoria. It is reported to be a rapidly-maturing weak dimer with moderate acid sensitivity.
   1330..1358    +  misc_feature   MCS (fragment): multiple cloning site
   1360..3711    +  CDS            RBSN: RBNS5_HUMAN - Also known as ZFYVE20 From Homo sapiens (Human).
   3725..3809    +  CDS            large T antigen (fragment): large T antigen from SV40 (simian virus 40)
   3832..3953    +  polyA_signal   SV40 poly(A) signal: SV40 polyadenylation signal
   3987..4415    -  rep_origin     f1 ori (sequence partly withheld): f1 bacteriophage origin of replication; arrow indicates direction of (+) strand synthesis
   4442..4546    +  promoter       AmpR promoter: bla
   4548..4905    +  promoter       SV40 promoter: SV40 enhancer and early promoter
   4940..5734    +  CDS            NeoR/KanR: aminoglycoside phosphotransferase from Tn5; aph(3')-II (or nptII); confers resistance to neomycin, kanamycin, and G418 (Geneticin®)
   5755..5907    +  CDS            ble (fragment): BLE_KLEPN - Experimental evidence at protein level: Swiss-Prot protein existence level 1. Binding protein with a strong affinity to the bleomycin family of antibiotics. Binds to CL990; an antimitotic-antibiotic compound. From Klebsiella pneumoniae.
   5966..6013    +  polyA_signal   HSV TK poly(A) signal: herpes simplex virus thymidine kinase polyadenylation signal (Cole and Stacy, 1985)
   6104..6120    -  polyA_signal   bGH poly(A) signal (fragment): bovine growth hormone polyadenylation signal
   6342..6930    +  rep_origin     ori: high-copy-number ColE1/pMB1/pBR322/pUC origin of replication
>Addgene plasmid #37538 | GFP-Rabenosyn-5 | depositor full sequence | sequence record 47379 | GFP-Rabenosyn-5 sequence 7044 bps
TAGTTATTAATAGTAATCAATTACGGGGTCATTAGTTCATAGCCCATATATGGAGTTCCGCGTTACATAA
CTTACGGTAAATGGCCCGCCTGGCTGACCGCCCAACGACCCCCGCCCATTGACGTCAATAATGACGTATG
TTCCCATAGTAACGCCAATAGGGACTTTCCATTGACGTCAATGGGTGGAGTATTTACGGTAAACTGCCCA
CTTGGCAGTACATCAAGTGTATCATATGCCAAGTACGCCCCCTATTGACGTCAATGACGGTAAATGGCCC
GCCTGGCATTATGCCCAGTACATGACCTTATGGGACTTTCCTACTTGGCAGTACATCTACGTATTAGTCA
TCGCTATTACCATGGTGATGCGGTTTTGGCAGTACATCAATGGGCGTGGATAGCGGTTTGACTCACGGGG
ATTTCCAAGTCTCCACCCCATTGACGTCAATGGGAGTTTGTTTTGGCACCAAAATCAACGGGACTTTCCA
AAATGTCGTAACAACTCCGCCCCATTGACGCAAATGGGCGGTAGGCGTGTACGGTGGGAGGTCTATATAA
GCAGAGCTGGTTTAGTGAACCGTCAGATCCGCTAGCGCTACCGGTCGCCACCATGGTGAGCAAGGGCGAG
GAGCTGTTCACCGGGGTGGTGCCCATCCTGGTCGAGCTGGACGGCGACGTAAACGGCCACAAGTTCAGCG
TGTCCGGCGAGGGCGAGGGCGATGCCACCTACGGCAAGCTGACCCTGAAGTTCATCTGCACCACCGGCAA
GCTGCCCGTGCCCTGGCCCACCCTCGTGACCACCCTGACCTACGGCGTGCAGTGCTTCAGCCGCTACCCC
GACCACATGAAGCAGCACGACTTCTTCAAGTCCGCCATGCCCGAAGGCTACGTCCAGGAGCGCACCATCT
TCTTCAAGGACGACGGCAACTACAAGACCCGCGCCGAGGTGAAGTTCGAGGGCGACACCCTGGTGAACCG
CATCGAGCTGAAGGGCATCGACTTCAAGGAGGACGGCAACATCCTGGGGCACAAGCTGGAGTACAACTAC
AACAGCCACAACGTCTATATCATGGCCGACAAGCAGAAGAACGGCATCAAGGTGAACTTCAAGATCCGCC
ACAACATCGAGGACGGCAGCGTGCAGCTCGCCGACCACTACCAGCAGAACACCCCCATCGGCGACGGCCC
CGTGCTGCTGCCCGACAACCACTACCTGAGCACCCAGTCCGCCCTGAGCAAAGACCCCAACGAGAAGCGC
GATCACATGGTCCTGCTGGAGTTCGTGACCGCCGCCGGGATCACTCTCGGCATGGACGAGCTGTACAAGT
CCGGACTCAGATCTCGAGCTCAAGCTTCCATGGCTTCTCTGGACGACCCAGGGGAAGTGAGGGAGGGCTT
CCTCTGCCCTCTGTGCCTGAAGGATCTGCAGTCTTTCTATCAGCTTCACTCACATTACGAGGAAGAACAC
TCAGGGGAAGACCGTGATGTCAAAGGGCAAATTAAAAGTCTTGTCCAGAAGGCTAAAAAAGCAAAGGACA
GGTTGTTGAAACGAGAAGGGGATGATCGAGCAGAGTCAGGGACCCAAGGATATGAGTCTTTCAGCTATGG
AGGGGTTGATCCTTACATGTGGGAACCCCAGGAGCTTGGTGCTGTGAGAAGCCATCTTTCCGACTTCAAA
AAACACCGAGCTGCTAGAATTGACCACTATGTTGTGGAAGTCAATAAACTAATAATCAGGTTAGAGAAGC
TCACTGCATTTGACAGAACAAATACTGAGTCTGCAAAGATTCGAGCAATAGAAAAGTCTGTGGTGCCTTG
GGTCAACGACCAGGATGTCCCTTTCTGTCCAGACTGTGGGAATAAGTTCAGCATCCGGAACCGCCGCCAC
CACTGCCGCCTCTGCGGGTCTATTATGTGCAAGAAGTGTATGGAGCTCATCAGCCTTCCCTTGGCAAACA
AGCTCACCAGTGCCAGCAAGGAGTCCCTGAGCACCCACACCAGCCCCAGCCAGTCACCCAACAGTGTCCA
TGGCTCCCGCCGAGGCAGCATCAGCAGCATGAGCAGTGTCAGCTCGGTCCTGGATGAGAAGGACGATGAC
CGGATCCGCTGCTGTACACACTGCAAGGACACGCTGCTCAAGAGAGAGCAGCAGATTGATGAGAAGGAGC
ACACACCTGACATCGTGAAGCTCTACGAGAAATTACGACTTTGCATGGAGAAAGTTGACCAGAAAGCTCC
AGAATACATCAGGATGGCAGCATCATTAAATGCTGGGGAGACAACCTACAGTCTGGAACATGCCAGTGAC
CTTCGAGTGGAAGTGCAGAAAGTGTATGAGCTGATAGACGCTTTAAGTAAGAAGATCTTAACCTTGGGCT
TGAACCAGGACCCTCCACCACATCCAAGCAATTTGCGGCTGCAGAGAATGATCAGATACTCAGCTACACT
TTTTGTGCAGGAAAAGTTGCTTGGTTTGATGTCACTGCCAACCAAAGAACAGTTTGAGGAACTGAAAAAG
AAAAGGAAGGAGGAAATGGAGAGGAAGAGGGCCGTGGAGAGACAAGCTGCCCTGGAGTCCCAGCGAAGGC
TTGAGGAAAGGCAGAGTGGCCTGGCTTCTCGAGCGGCCAACGGGGAGGTGGCATCTCTCCGCAGGGGCCC
TGCCCCCTTGAGAAAGGCTGAGGGCTGGCTCCCACTGTCAGGAGGTCAGGGGCAGAGTGAGGACTCAGAC
CCGCTCCTCCAGCAGATCCACAACATCACATCATTCATCAGGCAGGCCAAGGCCGCGGGCCGCATGGATG
AAGTGCGCACTCTGCAGGAGAACCTGCGGCAGCTGCAGGACGAGTATGACCAGCAGCAGACAGAGAAGGC
CATCGAGCTGTCCCGGAGGCAGGCTGAGGAGGAGGACCTGCAGCGGGAACAGCTGCAGATGTTGCGTGAA
CGGGAGTTGGAACGAGAAAGGGAGCAGTTTCGGGTGGCATCCCTGCACACACGGACTCGGTCCCTGGACT
TCAGAGAAATCGGCCCTTTTCAGCTGGAGCCCAGCAGAGAGCCTCGCACCCACCTTGCTTATGCTTTGGA
TCTAGGCTCTTCCCCAGTTCCAAGCAGCACAGCTCCCAAGACCCCTTCACTTAGCTCAACTCAACCCACC
AGAGTGTGGTCTGGGCCCCCAGCCGTTGGCCAGGAGCGCTTACCCCAGAGCAGCATGCCACAGCAACATG
AGGGGCCCTCCTTAAACCCCTTTGATGAGGAAGACCTCTCCAGCCCCATGGAAGAGGCCACTACTGGTCC
TCCTGCTGCAGGGGTTTCCTTAGACCCTTCAGCCCGCATCCTGAAAGAGTACAATCCTTTCGAGGAAGAG
GACGAGGAGGAGGAAGCAGTGGCAGGGAATCCATTCATTCAGCCAGACAGCCCAGCTCCTAACCCCTTCA
GTGAGGAAGACGAACATCCCCAGCAGAGGCTCTCAAGCCCTCTGGTTCCTGGTAACCCCTTTGAGGAACC
CACCTGTATCAACCCCTTTGAGATGGACAGTGACAGTGGGCCAGAGGCTGAGGAGCCCATAGAGGAAGAG
CTCCTCCTGCAGCAGATCGATAACATCAAGGCATACATCTTTGATGCCAAGCAGTGCGGCCGCCTGGATG
AGGTAGAGGTGCTGACAGAGAATCTGCGGGAGCTGAAGCACACCCTGGCCAAGCAGAAGGGGGGCACTGA
CTGATCTAGATAACTGATCATAATCAGCCATACCACATTTGTAGAGGTTTTACTTGCTTTAAAAAACCTC
CCACACCTCCCCCTGAACCTGAAACATAAAATGAATGCAATTGTTGTTGTTAACTTGTTTATTGCAGCTT
ATAATGGTTACAAATAAAGCAATAGCATCACAAATTTCACAAATAAAGCATTTTTTTCACTGCATTCTAG
TTGTGGTTTGTCCAAACTCATCAATGTATCTTAACGCGTAAATTGTAAGCGTTAATATTTTGTTAAAATT
CGCGTTAAATTTTTGTTAAATCAGCTCATTTTTTAACCAATAGGCCGAAATCGGCAAAATCCCTTATAAA
TCAAAAGAATAGACCGAGATAGGGT
[37 nt withheld, positions 4086-4122]
AAAGAACGTGGACTCCAACGTCAAAGG
[49 nt withheld, positions 4150-4198]
T
[91 nt withheld, positions 4200-4290]
G
[124 nt withheld, positions 4292-4415]
CAGGTGGCACTTTTCGGGGAAATGTGCGCGGAACCCCTATTTGTTTATTTTTCTAAATACATTCAAATAT
GTATCCGCTCATGAGACAATAACCCTGATAAATGCTTCAATAATATTGAAAAAGGAAGAGTCCTGAGGCG
GAAAGAACCAGCTGTGGAATGTGTGTCAGTTAGGGTGTGGAAAGTCCCCAGGCTCCCCAGCAGGCAGAAG
TATGCAAAGCATGCATCTCAATTAGTCAGCAACCAGGTGTGGAAAGTCCCCAGGCTCCCCAGCAGGCAGA
AGTATGCAAAGCATGCATCTCAATTAGTCAGCAACCATAGTCCCGCCCCTAACTCCGCCCATCCCGCCCC
TAACTCCGCCCAGTTCCGCCCATTCTCCGCCCCATGGCTGACTAATTTTTTTTATTTATGCAGAGGCCGA
GGCCGCCTCGGCCTCTGAGCTATTCCAGAAGTAGTGAGGAGGCTTTTTTGGAGGCCTAGGCTTTTGCAAA
GATCGATCAAGAGACAGGATGAGGATCGTTTCGCATGATTGAACAAGATGGATTGCACGCAGGTTCTCCG
GCCGCTTGGGTGGAGAGGCTATTCGGCTATGACTGGGCACAACAGACAATCGGCTGCTCTGATGCCGCCG
TGTTCCGGCTGTCAGCGCAGGGGCGCCCGGTTCTTTTTGTCAAGACCGACCTGTCCGGTGCCCTGAATGA
ACTGCAAGACGAGGCAGCGCGGCTATCGTGGCTGGCCACGACGGGCGTTCCTTGCGCAGCTGTGCTCGAC
GTTGTCACTGAAGCGGGAAGGGACTGGCTGCTATTGGGCGAAGTGCCGGGGCAGGATCTCCTGTCATCTC
ACCTTGCTCCTGCCGAGAAAGTATCCATCATGGCTGATGCAATGCGGCGGCTGCATACGCTTGATCCGGC
TACCTGCCCATTCGACCACCAAGCGAAACATCGCATCGAGCGAGCACGTACTCGGATGGAAGCCGGTCTT
GTCGATCAGGATGATCTGGACGAAGAGCATCAGGGGCTCGCGCCAGCCGAACTGTTCGCCAGGCTCAAGG
CGAGCATGCCCGACGGCGAGGATCTCGTCGTGACCCATGGCGATGCCTGCTTGCCGAATATCATGGTGGA
AAATGGCCGCTTTTCTGGATTCATCGACTGTGGCCGGCTGGGTGTGGCGGACCGCTATCAGGACATAGCG
TTGGCTACCCGTGATATTGCTGAAGAGCTTGGCGGCGAATGGGCTGACCGCTTCCTCGTGCTTTACGGTA
TCGCCGCTCCCGATTCGCAGCGCATCGCCTTCTATCGCCTTCTTGACGAGTTCTTCTGAGCGGGACTCTG
GGGTTCGAAATGACCGACCAAGCGACGCCCAACCTGCCATCACGAGATTTCGATTCCACCGCCGCCTTCT
ATGAAAGGTTGGGCTTCGGAATCGTTTTCCGGGACGCCGGCTGGATGATCCTCCAGCGCGGGGATCTCAT
GCTGGAGTTCTTCGCCCACCCTAGGGGGAGGCTAACTGAAACACGGAAGGAGACAATACCGGAAGGAACC
CGCGCTATGACGGCAATAAAAAGACAGAATAAAACGCACGGTGTTGGGTCGTTTGTTCATAAACGCGGGG
TTCGGTCCCAGGGCTGGCACTCTGTCGATACCCCACCGAGACCCCATTGGGGCCAATACGCCCGCGTTTC
TTCCTTTTCCCCACCCCACCCCCCAAGTTCGGGTGAAGGCCCAGGGCTCGCAGCCAACGTCGGGGCGGCA
GGCCCTGCCATAGCCTCAGGTTACTCATATATACTTTAGATTGATTTAAAACTTCATTTTTAATTTAAAA
GGATCTAGGTGAAGATCCTTTTTGATAATCTCATGACCAAAATCCCTTAACGTGAGTTTTCGTTCCACTG
AGCGTCAGACCCCGTAGAAAAGATCAAAGGATCTTCTTGAGATCCTTTTTTTCTGCGCGTAATCTGCTGC
TTGCAAACAAAAAAACCACCGCTACCAGCGGTGGTTTGTTTGCCGGATCAAGAGCTACCAACTCTTTTTC
CGAAGGTAACTGGCTTCAGCAGAGCGCAGATACCAAATACTGTCCTTCTAGTGTAGCCGTAGTTAGGCCA
CCACTTCAAGAACTCTGTAGCACCGCCTACATACCTCGCTCTGCTAATCCTGTTACCAGTGGCTGCTGCC
AGTGGCGATAAGTCGTGTCTTACCGGGTTGGACTCAAGACGATAGTTACCGGATAAGGCGCAGCGGTCGG
GCTGAACGGGGGGTTCGTGCACACAGCCCAGCTTGGAGCGAACGACCTACACCGAACTGAGATACCTACA
GCGTGAGCTATGAGAAAGCGCCACGCTTCCCGAAGGGAGAAAGGCGGACAGGTATCCGGTAAGCGGCAGG
GTCGGAACAGGAGAGCGCACGAGGGAGCTTCCAGGGGGAAACGCCTGGTATCTTTATAGTCCTGTCGGGT
TTCGCCACCTCTGACTTGAGCGTCGATTTTTGTGATGCTCGTCAGGGGGGCGGAGCCTATGGAAAAACGC
CAGCAACGCGGCCTTTTTACGGTTCCTGGCCTTTTGCTGGCCTTTTGCTCACATGTTCTTTCCTGCGTTA
TCCCCTGATTCTGTGGATAACCGTATTACCGCCATGCAT
