>Addgene plasmid #37538 | GFP-Rabenosyn-5 | addgene partial sequence | sequence record 49271 | EGFP-C 5'-CATGGTCCTGCTGGAGTTCGTG-3'
TCCGGACTCAGATCTCGAGCTCAAGCTTCCATGGCTTCTCTGGACGACCCAGGGGAAGTGAGGGAGGGCT
TCCTCTGCCCTCTGTGCCTGAAGGATCTGCAGTCTTTCTATCAGCTTCACTCACATTACGAGGAAGAACA
CTCAGGGGAAGACCGTGATGTCAAAGGGCAAATTAAAAGTCTTGTCCAGAAGGCTAAAAAAGCAAAGGAC
AGGTTGTTGAAACGAGAAGGGGATGATCGAGCAGAGTCAGGGACCCAAGGATATGAGTCTTTCAGCTATG
GAGGGGTTGATCCTTACATGTGGGAACCCCAGGAGCTTGGTGCTGTGAGAAGCCATCTTTCCGACTTCAA
AAAACACCGAGCTGCTAGAATTGACCACTATGTTGTGGAAGTCAATAAACTAATAATCAGGTTAGAGAAG
CTCACTGCATTTGACAGAACAAATACTGAGTCTGCAAAGATTCGAGCAATAGAAAAGTCTGTGGTGCCTT
GGGTCAACGACCAGGATGTCCCTTTCTGTCCAGACTGTGGGAATAAGTTCAGCATCCGGAACCGCCGCCA
CCACTGCCGCCTCTGCGGGTCTATTATGTGCAAGAAGTGTATGGAGCTCATCAGCCTTCCCTTGGCAAAC
AAGCTCACCAGTGCCAGCAAGGAGTCCCTGAGCACCCACACCAGCCCCAGCCAGTCACCCAACAGTGTCC
ATGGCTCCCGCCGAGGCAGCATCAGCAGCATGAGCAGTGTCAGCTCGGTCCTGGATGAGAAGGACGATGA
CCGGATCCGCTGCTGTACACACTGCAAGGACACGCTGCTCAAGAGAGAGCAGCAGATTGATGAGAAGGAG
CACACACCTGAC
